>Addgene plasmid #114840 | AT4G20790 P2_pECIA14 | addgene full sequence | sequence record 273955 | Addgene NGS Result
GTAAAACGACGGCCAGTGAATTAATTCGTTGCAGGACAGGATGTGGTGCCCGATGTGACTAGCTCTTTGC
TGCAGGCCGTCCTATCCTCTGGTTCCGATAAGAGACCCAGAACTCCGGCCCCCCACCGCCCACCGCCACC
CCCATACATATGTGGTACGCAAGTAAGAGTGCCTGCGCATGCCCCATGTGCCCCACCAAGAGCTTTGCAT
CCCATACAAGTCCCCAAAGTGGAGAACCGAACCAATTCTTCGCGGGCAGAACAAAAGCTTCTGCACACGT
CTCCACTCGAATTTGGAGCCGGCCGGCGTGTGCAAAAGAGGTGAATCGAACGAAAGACCCGTGTGTAAAG
CCGCGTTTCCAAAATGTATAAAACCGAGAGCATCTGGCCAATGTGCATCAGTTGTGGTCAGCAGCAAAAT
CAAGTGAATCATCTCAGTGCAACTAAAGGGGGGATCCGATCTCAATATGAAGTTATGCATATTACTGGCC
GTCGTGGCCTTTGTTGGCCTCTCGCTCGGGAGTCCACCTCCTGATTTCAACACCACTATTTCCAACAACT
GTCTTCGTGATCCAATGCTCCGTTACTGCAACAACACTTCCTCTTCTCCAATGGACATTGTCGAGATTTT
CAGATCCACAATCGTCGCTAGTCATCTCTGTAACGAGTCCAAAAACCCTAACTGCGTTGAATCTTTCCCT
AGAATCAGAATTCACGGTCGTCCTAAAACCGCTGCTCTTTACCTCTCTTTCGATTTCTTCTGGAAGTACT
GTCCTTTAACCGTCGTTGATATCGAGTTAGTGAATAACTCTCTAACGAATGGTTTTCCGACAAATGTTCT
GTCTTGTGCTCAGATTCGTACTCTTGATCTGAGTTACAACCAATTCTCTGGTTTTGTTCCGGTTCAAGAT
CTCTCAGGCTTACCCAATCTGACCCATTTGAACCTATCGTATAACCGATTCTCCGAGAATAAGATCTCGG
ATTCTGAGTTCTTCAAACGGTTTAACGCCTCTAGTTTCATACAGTCCGGTGTTCTTCCCAACGTGAAGCT
GGAGGTGCTGTTCCAGGGACCAAGCGGCAATCCCGGCGGCGATCTGGCCCCCCAGATGCTGCGCGAGCTG
CAGGAGACCAATGCCGCCCTGCAGGACGTGCGCGAGCTGCTGCGCCACCGCGTGAAGGAGATCACCTTCC
TGAAGAACACCGTGATGGAGTGCGACGCCTGCGGCATGCAGCCCTCTAGAGGCTCCGGCTCCATCATCCC
AGTTGAGGAGGAGAACCCGGACTTCTGGAACCGCGAGGCAGCCGAGGCCCTGGGTGCCGCCAAGAAGCTG
CAGCCTGCACAGACAGCCGCCAAGAACCTCATCATCTTCCTGGGCGATGGGATGGGGGTGTCTACGGTGA
CAGCTGCCAGGATCCTAAAAGGGCAGAAGAAGGACAAACTGGGGCCTGAGATACCCCTGGCCATGGACCG
CTTCCCATATGTGGCTCTGTCCAAGACATACAATGTAGACAAACATGTGCCAGACAGTGGAGCCACAGCC
ACGGCCTACCTGTGCGGGGTCAAGGGCAACTTCCAGACCATTGGCTTGAGTGCAGCCGCCCGCTTTAACC
AGTGCAACACGACACGCGGCAACGAGGTCATCTCCGTGATGAATCGGGCCAAGAAAGCAGGGAAGTCAGT
GGGAGTGGTAACCACCACACGAGTGCAGCACGCCTCGCCAGCCGGCACCTACGCCCACACGGTGAACCGC
AACTGGTACTCGGACGCCGACGTGCCTGCCTCGGCCCGCCAGGAGGGGTGCCAGGACATCGCTACGCAGC
TCATCTCCAACATGGACATTGACGTGATCCTAGGTGGAGGCCGAAAGTACATGTTTCGCATGGGAACCCC
AGACCCTGAGTACCCAGATGACTACAGCCAAGGTGGGACCAGGCTGGACGGGAAGAATCTGGTGCAGGAA
TGGCTGGCGAAGCGCCAGGGTGCCCGGTATGTGTGGAACCGCACTGAGCTCATGCAGGCTTCCCTGGACC
CGTCTGTGACCCATCTCATGGGTCTCTTTGAGCCTGGAGACATGAAATACGAGATCCACCGAGACTCCAC
ACTGGACCCCTCCCTGATGGAGATGACAGAGGCTGCCCTGCGCCTGCTGAGCAGGAACCCCCGCGGCTTC
TTCCTCTTCGTGGAGGGTGGTCGCATCGACCATGGTCATCATGAAAGCAGGGCTTACCGGGCACTGACTG
AGACGATCATGTTCGACGACGCCATTGAGAGGGCGGGCCAGCTCACCAGCGAGGAGGACACGCTGAGCCT
CGTCACTGCCGACCACTCCCACGTCTTCTCCTTCGGAGGCTACCCCCTGCGAGGGAGCTCCATCTTCGGG
CTGGCCCCTGGCAAGGCCCGGGACAGGAAGGCCTACACGGTCCTCCTATACGGAAACGGTCCAGGCTATG
TGCTCAAGGACGGCGCCCGGCCGGATGTTACCGAGAGCGAGAGCGGGAGCCCCGAGTATCGGCAGCAGTC
AGCAGTGCCCCTGGACGAAGAGACCCACGCAGGCGAGGACGTGGCGGTGTTCGCGCGCGGCCCGCAGGCG
CACCTGGTTCACGGCGTGCAGGAGCAGACCTTCATAGCGCACGTCATGGCCTTCGCCGCCTGCCTGGAGC
CCTACACCGCCTGCGACCTGGCGCCCCCCGCCGGCACCACCGACGCCGCGCACCCGGGTTCTAGAGGAAG
CACCTCCGGCGATAACGATTACAAGGATGATGATGATAAGGCCAGCGGCACCGGTCATCATCACCATCAC
CATTGAGTTTAAACCCGCTGATCAGCCTCGACTGTGCCTTCTAAGGCCTGAGCTCGCTGATCAGCCTCGA
TCGAGGATCCAGACATGATAAGATACATTGATGAGTTTGGACAAACCACAACTAGAATGCAGTGAAAAAA
ATGCTTTATTTGTGAAATTTGTGATGCTATTGCTTTATTTGTAACCATTATAAGCTGCAATAAACAAGTT
AACAACAACAATTGCATTCATTTTATGTTTCAGGTTCAGGGGGAGGTGTGGGAGGTTTTTTAAAGCAAGT
AAAACCTCTACAAATGTGGTATGGCTGATTATGATCAGTCGACCTGCAGGCATGCAAGCTTGGCGTAATC
ATGGTCATAGCTGTTTCCTGTGTGAAATTGTTATCCGCTCACAATTCCACACAACATACGAGCCGGAAGC
ATAAAGTGTAAAGCCTGGGGTGCCTAATGAGTGAGCTAACTCACATTAATTGCGTTGCGCTCACTGCCCG
CTTTCCAGTCGGGAAACCTGTCGTGCCAGCTGCATTAATGAATCGGCCAACGCGCGGGGAGAGGCGGTTT
GCGTATTGGGCGCTCTTCCGCTTCCTCGCTCACTGACTCGCTGCGCTCGGTCGTTCGGCTGCGGCGAGCG
GTATCAGCTCACTCAAAGGCGGTAATACGGTTATCCACAGAATCAGGGGATAACGCAGGAAAGAACATGT
GAGCAAAAGGCCAGCAAAAGGCCAGGAACCGTAAAAAGGCCGCGTTGCTGGCGTTTTTCCATAGGCTCCG
CCCCCCTGACGAGCATCACAAAAATCGACGCTCAAGTCAGAGGTGGCGAAACCCGACAGGACTATAAAGA
TACCAGGCGTTTCCCCCTGGAAGCTCCCTCGTGCGCTCTCCTGTTCCGACCCTGCCGCTTACCGGATACC
TGTCCGCCTTTCTCCCTTCGGGAAGCGTGGCGCTTTCTCATAGCTCACGCTGTAGGTATCTCAGTTCGGT
GTAGGTCGTTCGCTCCAAGCTGGGCTGTGTGCACGAACCCCCCGTTCAGCCCGACCGCTGCGCCTTATCC
GGTAACTATCGTCTTGAGTCCAACCCGGTAAGACACGACTTATCGCCACTGGCAGCAGCCACTGGTAACA
GGATTAGCAGAGCGAGGTATGTAGGCGGTGCTACAGAGTTCTTGAAGTGGTGGCCTAACTACGGCTACAC
TAGAAGAACAGTATTTGGTATCTGCGCTCTGCTGAAGCCAGTTACCTTCGGAAAAAGAGTTGGTAGCTCT
TGATCCGGCAAACAAACCACCGCTGGTAGCGGTGGTTTTTTTGTTTGCAAGCAGCAGATTACGCGCAGAA
AAAAAGGATCTCAAGAAGATCCTTTGATCTTTTCTACGGGGTCTGACGCTCAGTGGAACGAAAACTCACG
TTAAGGGATTTTGGTCATGAGATTATCAAAAAGGATCTTCACCTAGATCCTTTTAAATTAAAAATGAAGT
TTTAAATCAATCTAAAGTATATATGAGTAAACTTGGTCTGACAGTTACCAATGCTTAATCAGTGAGGCAC
CTATCTCAGCGATCTGTCTATTTCGTTCATCCATAGTTGCCTGACTCCCCGTCGTGTAGATAACTACGAT
ACGGGAGGGCTTACCATCTGGCCCCAGTGCTGCAATGATACCGCGAGACCCACGCTCACCGGCTCCAGAT
TTATCAGCAATAAACCAGCCAGCCGGAAGGGCCGAGCGCAGAAGTGGTCCTGCAACTTTATCCGCCTCCA
TCCAGTCTATTAATTGTTGCCGGGAAGCTAGAGTAAGTAGTTCGCCAGTTAATAGTTTGCGCAACGTTGT
TGCCATTGCTACAGGCATCGTGGTGTCACGCTCGTCGTTTGGTATGGCTTCATTCAGCTCCGGTTCCCAA
CGATCAAGGCGAGTTACATGATCCCCCATGTTGTGCAAAAAAGCGGTTAGCTCCTTCGGTCCTCCGATCG
TTGTCAGAAGTAAGTTGGCCGCAGTGTTATCACTCATGGTTATGGCAGCACTGCATAATTCTCTTACTGT
CATGCCATCCGTAAGATGCTTTTCTGTGACTGGTGAGTACTCAACCAAGTCATTCTGAGAATAGTGTATG
CGGCGACCGAGTTGCTCTTGCCCGGCGTCAATACGGGATAATACCGCGCCACATAGCAGAACTTTAAAAG
TGCTCATCATTGGAAAACGTTCTTCGGGGCGAAAACTCTCAAGGATCTTACCGCTGTTGAGATCCAGTTC
GATGTAACCCACTCGTGCACCCAACTGATCTTCAGCATCTTTTACTTTCACCAGCGTTTCTGGGTGAGCA
AAAACAGGAAGGCAAAATGCCGCAAAAAAGGGAATAAGGGCGACACGGAAATGTTGAATACTCATACTCT
TCCTTTTTCAATATTATTGAAGCATTTATCAGGGTTATTGTCTCATGAGCGGATACATATTTGAATGTAT
TTAGAAAAATAAACAAATAGGGGTTCCGCGCACATTTCCCCGAAAAGTGCCACCTGACGTCTAAGAAACC
ATTATTATCATGACATTAACCTATAAAAATAGGCGTATCACGAGGCCCTTTCGTCTCGCGCGTTTCGGTG
ATGACGGTGAAAACCTCTGACACATGCAGCTCCCGGAGACGGTCACAGCTTGTCTGTAAGCGGATGCCGG
GAGCAGACAAGCCCGTCAGGGCGCGTCAGCGGGTGTTGGCGGGTGTCGGGGCTGGCTTAACTATGCGGCA
TCAGAGCAGATTGTACTGAGAGTGCACCATATGCGGTGTGAAATACCGCACAGATGCGTAAGGAGAAAAT
ACCGCATCAGGCGCCATTCGCCATTCAGGCTGCGCAACTGTTGGGAAGGGCGATCGGTGCGGGCCTCTTC
GCTATTACGCCAGCTGGCGAAAGGGGGATGTGCTGCAAGGCGATTAAGTTGGGTAACGCCAGGGTTTTCC
CAGTCACGACGTT
Features (pLannotate 1.2.2; 18 found; start..end, strand, type, name):
     23..449     +  promoter       MT promoter: Drosophila metallothionein promoter
    467..520     +  sig_peptide    BiP signal sequence: Drosophila BiP signal sequence
   1085..1264    +  CDS            Comp (fragment): COMP_RAT - Experimental evidence at protein level: Swiss-Prot protein existence level 1. May play a role in the structural integrity of cartilage via its interaction with other extracellular matrix proteins such as the collagens and fibronectin. Can mediate the interaction of chondrocytes with the cartilage extracellular matrix through interaction with cell surface integrin receptors. Could play a role in the pathogenesis of osteoarthritis. Potent suppressor of apoptosis in both primary chondrocytes and transformed cells. Suppresses apoptosis by blocking the activation of caspase-3 and by indu
   1252..2704    +  CDS            SEAP (fragment): secreted alkaline phosphatase from human placenta The natural enzyme has a C-terminal transmembrane sequence that is replaced by a GPI anchor.
   2741..2770    +  CDS            2xFLAG (fragment): two tandem FLAG® epitope tags
   2876..3010    -  polyA_signal   SV40 poly(A) signal: SV40 polyadenylation signal
   3033..3117    -  CDS            large T antigen (fragment): large T antigen from SV40 (simian virus 40)
   3117..3141    +  misc_feature   MCS (fragment): pUC18/19 multiple cloning site
   3178..3194    -  protein_bind   lac operator: The lac repressor binds to the lac operator to inhibit transcription in E. coli. This inhibition can be relieved by adding lactose or isopropyl-β-D-thiogalactopyranoside (IPTG). lac repressor encoded by lacI
   3202..3232    -  promoter       lac promoter: promoter for the E. coli lac operon
   3247..3268    -  protein_bind   CAP binding site: CAP binding activates transcription in the presence of cAMP. E. coli catabolite activator protein
   3281..3373    -  CDS            lacI (fragment): lac repressor; lacI; The lac repressor binds to the lac operator to inhibit transcription in E. coli. This inhibition can be relieved by adding lactose or isopropyl-β-D-thiogalactopyranoside (IPTG).
   3556..4144    -  rep_origin     ori: high-copy-number ColE1/pMB1/pBR322/pUC origin of replication
   4315..5175    -  CDS            AmpR: β-lactamase; bla; confers resistance to ampicillin, carbenicillin, and related antibiotics
   5176..5280    -  promoter       AmpR promoter: bla
   5375..5410    +  CDS            rop (fragment): Rop protein, which maintains plasmids at low copy number; rop
   5512..5611    +  misc_feature   bom (fragment): basis of mobility region from pBR322
   5617..21      -  CDS            lacZα (fragment) (across the origin): LacZα fragment of β-galactosidase; lacZ fragment
