[The description below was written by a language model from this plasmid's Addgene catalogue record and pLannotate feature annotations shown in this document.]
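Description:
AT4G20790 P2_pECIA14 is an insect-cell expression plasmid built on the pECIA14 backbone and designed to secrete a tagged plant receptor ectodomain from cultured Drosophila cells. In E. coli it is maintained as a high-copy plasmid through a ColE1/pUC-type origin and selected with ampicillin via the β-lactamase gene. The remaining bacterial annotations (fragments of lacZα, lacI, rop and bom, plus the lac promoter/operator region) are backbone remnants with no apparent role in the design. No selectable marker for insect cells is annotated.

The expression cassette is driven by the Drosophila metallothionein promoter, which is induced with copper sulfate. Immediately downstream lies the Drosophila BiP signal sequence, which routes the product into the secretory pathway. The insert, introduced by ligation-independent cloning, encodes an extracellular domain of the Arabidopsis thaliana leucine-rich repeat receptor kinase AT4G20790. It occupies the unannotated stretch between the signal peptide and the tag module. At its C-terminus the ectodomain is fused to the pentamerising coiled-coil helix of rat COMP, human placental alkaline phosphatase, a FLAG epitope and a hexahistidine tag (the His tag is stated by the depositor but not annotated in the feature table). An SV40 polyadenylation signal follows the cassette.

The record designates this as the prey construct, to be paired with the matching bait vector AT4G20790 P2_pECIA2 in an extracellular interaction screen of Arabidopsis LRR receptor kinases. In this kind of assay, pentamerisation raises avidity so that weak ectodomain contacts can be detected, and alkaline phosphatase provides an enzymatic readout of prey binding.
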