Addgene plasmid #114840: AT4G20790 P2_pECIA14
Purpose: Prey vector AT4G20790 P2_pECIA14 should be used with bait vector AT4G20790 P2_pECIA2.
Depositing lab: Youssef Belkhadir. Depositing organization: Gregor Mendel Institute of Molecular Plant Biology. Publication: An extracellular network of Arabidopsis leucine-rich repeat receptor kinases. Smakowska-Luzan E, Mott GA, Parys K, Stegmann M, Howton TC, Layeghifard M, Neuhold J, Lehner A, Kong J, Grunwald K, Weinberger N, Satbhai SB, Mayer D, Busch W, Madalinski M, Stolt-Bergner P, Provart NJ, Mukhtar MS, Zipfel C, Desveaux D, Guttman DS, Belkhadir Y. Nature. 2018 Jan 18;553(7688):342-346. doi: 10.1038/nature25184. Epub 2018 Jan 10. PubMed 29320478.
Backbone
  Vector backbone: pECIA14
  Backbone manufacturer: Chris Garcia (Addgene plasmid # 47051)
  Vector type: Insect Expression
Growth in bacteria
  Bacterial resistance: Ampicillin, 100 μg/mL
  Growth temperature: 37°C
  Growth strain: DH5alpha
  Copy number: High Copy
Gene/Insert
  Gene/Insert name: AT4G20790
  Species: A. thaliana (mustard weed)
  Entrez Gene: AT4G20790 (a.k.a. AT4G20790, F21C20.140, F21C20_140)
  Promoter: Metallothionein (Copper-Inducible)
  Cloning method: Ligation Independent Cloning
Terms and licenses: Academic/Nonprofit Terms; Industry Terms: Not Available to Industry
Depositor comments: Plasmid for secreted expression in Drosophila cell culture by induction via CuSO4. Insert is an extracellular domain of indicated LRR-RK, C-terminally tagged with Pentameric rat COMP helix, Alkaline Phosphatase (human, placental), Flag, and hexahistidine tags. Insert Protein Sequence: SPPPDFNTTISNNCLRDPMLRYCNNTSSSPMDIVEIFRSTIVASHLCNESKNPNCVESFPRIRIHGRPKTAALYLSFDFFWKYCPLTVVDIELVNNSLTNGFPTNVLSCAQIRTLDLSYNQFSGFVPVQDLSGLPNLTHLNLSYNRFSENKISDSEFFKRFNASSFIQSGVLPNVK
How to cite: AT4G20790 P2_pECIA14 was a gift from Youssef Belkhadir (Addgene plasmid # 114840 ; http://n2t.net/addgene:114840 ; RRID:Addgene_114840)
